>Addgene plasmid #177689 | 1a154 (H77) | addgene full sequence | sequence record 348680 | Addgene NGS Result
GACATTGATTATTGACTAGTTATTAATAGTAATCAATTACGGGGTCATTAGTTCATAGCCCATATATGGA
GTTCCGCGTTACATAACTTACGGTAAATGGCCCGCCTGGCTGACCGCCCAACGACCCCCGCCCATTGACG
TCAATAATGACGTATGTTCCCATAGTAACGCCAATAGGGACTTTCCATTGACGTCAATGGGTGGAGTATT
TACGGTAAACTGCCCACTTGGCAGTACATCAAGTGTATCATATGCCAAGTACGCCCCCTATTGACGTCAA
TGACGGTAAATGGCCCGCCTGGCATTATGCCCAGTACATGACCTTATGGGACTTTCCTACTTGGCAGTAC
ATCTACGTATTAGTCATCGCTATTACCATGGTGATGCGGTTTTGGCAGTACATCAATGGGCGTGGATAGC
GGTTTGACTCACGGGGATTTCCAAGTCTCCACCCCATTGACGTCAATGGGAGTTTGTTTTGGCACCAAAA
TCAACGGGACTTTCCAAAATGTCGTAACAACTCCGCCCCATTGACGCAAATGGGCGGTAGGCGTGTACGG
TGGGAGGTCTATATAAGCAGAGCTCTCTGGCTAACTAGAGAACCCACTGCTTACTGGCTTATCGAAATTA
ATACGACTCACTATAGGGAGACCCAAGCTGGCTAGTTAAGCTATCAACAAGTTTGTACAAAAAAGCAGGC
TTCACCATGGGTTGCTCTTTCTCTATCTTCCTTCTGGCCCTGCTCTCTTGCCTGACTGTGCCCGCTTCAG
CCTACCAAGTGCGCAATTCCTCGGGGCTTTACCATGTCACCAATGATTGCCCTAACTCGAGTATTGTGTA
CGAGGCGGCCGATGCCATCCTGCACACTCCGGGGTGTGTCCCTTGCGTTCGCGAGGGTAACGCCTCGAGG
TGTTGGGTGGCGGTGACCCCCACGGTGGCCACCAGGGACGGCAAACTCCCCACAACGCAGCTCCGACGTC
ATATCGATCTGCTTGTCGGGAGCGCCACCCTCTGCTCGGCCCTCTACGTGGGGGACCTGTGCGGGTCTGT
CTTTCTTGTTGGTCAACTGTTTACCTTCTCTCCCAGGCGCCACTGGACGACACAAGACTGCAATTGTTCT
ATCTATCCTGGCCATATAACGGGTCATCGCATGGCATGGGATATGATGATGAACTGGTCCCCTACGGCAG
CGTTGGTGGTAGCTCAGCTGCTCCGGATCCCACAAGCCATCATGGACATGATCGCTGGTGCTCACTGGGG
AGTCCTGGCGGGCATAGCGTATTTCTCCATGGTGGGGAACTGGGCGAAGGTCCTGGTAGTGCTGCTGCTA
TTTGCCGGCGTCGACGCGGAAACCCACGTCACCGGGGGAAATGCCGGCCGCACCACGGCTGGGCTTGTTG
GTCTCCTTACACCAGGCGCCAAGCAGAACATCCAACTGATCAACACCAACGGCAGTTGGCACATCAATAG
CACGGCCTTGAACTGCAATGAAAGCCTTAACACCGGCTGGTTAGCAGGGCTCTTCTATCAGCACAAATTC
AACTCTTCAGGCTGTCCTGAGAGGTTGGCCAGCTGCCGACGCCTTACCGATTTTGCCCAGGGCTGGGGTC
CTATCAGTTATGCCAACGGAAGCGGCCTCGACGAACGCCCCTACTGCTGGCACTACCCTCCAAGACCTTG
TGGCATTGTGCCCGCAAAGAGCGTGTGTGGCCCGGTATATTGCTTCACTCCCAGCCCCGTGGTGGTGGGA
ACGACCGACAGGTCGGGCGCGCCTACCTACAGCTGGGGTGCAAATGATACGGATGTCTTCGTCCTTAACA
ACACCAGGCCACCGCTGGGCAATTGGTTCGGTTGTACCTGGATGAACTCAACTGGATTCACCAAAGTGTG
CGGAGCGCCCCCTTGTGTCATCGGAGGGGTGGGCAACAACACCTTGCTCTGCCCCACTGATTGTTTCCGC
AAGCATCCGGAAGCCACATACTCTCGGTGCGGCTCCGGTCCCTGGATTACACCCAGGTGCATGGTCAACT
ACCCGTATAGGCTTTGGCACTATCCTTGTACCATCAATTACACCATATTCAAAGTCAGGATGTACGTGGG
AGGGGTCGAGCACAGGCTGGAAGCGGCCTGCAACTGGACGCGGGGCGAACGCTGTGATCTGGAAGACAGG
GACAGGTCCGAGCTCAGCCCATTGCTGCTGTCCACCACGCAGTGGCAGGTCCTTCCGTGTTCTTTCACGA
CCCTGCCAGCCTTGTCCACCGGCCTCATCCACCTCCACCAGAACATTGTGGACGTGCAGTACTTGTACGG
GGTAGGGTCAAGCATCGCGTCCTGGGCCATTAAGTGGGAGTACGTCGTTCTCCTGTTCCTCCTGCTTGCA
GACGCGCGCGTCTGCTCCTGCTTGTGGATGATGTTACTCATATCCCAAGCGGAGGCGTAGGACCCAGCTT
TCTTGTACAAAGTGGTTGATCTAGAGGGCCCGCGGTTCGAAGGTAAGCCTATCCCTAACCCTCTCCTCGG
TCTCGATTCTACGCGTACCGGTTAGTAATGAGTTTAAACGGGGGAGGCTAACTGAAACACGGAAGGAGAC
AATACCGGAAGGAACCCGCGCTATGACGGCAATAAAAAGACAGAATAAAACGCACGGGTGTTGGGTCGTT
TGTTCATAAACGCGGGGTTCGGTCCCAGGGCTGGCACTCTGTCGATACCCCACCGAGACCCCATTGGGGC
CAATACGCCCGCGTTTCTTCCTTTTCCCCACCCCACCCCCCAAGTTCGGGTGAAGGCCCAGGGCTCGCAG
CCAACGTCGGGGCGGCAGGCCCTGCCATAGCAGATCTGCGCAGCTGGGGCTCTAGGGGGTATCCCC
[124 nt withheld, positions 2867-2990]
C
[91 nt withheld, positions 2992-3082]
A
[49 nt withheld, positions 3084-3132]
CCTTTGACGTTGGAGTCCACGTTCTTT
[37 nt withheld, positions 3160-3196]
ACCCTATCTCGGTCTATTCTTTTGATTTATAAGGGATTTTGCCGATTTCGGCCTATTGGTTAAAAAATGA
GCTGATTTAACAAAAATTTAACGCGAATTAATTCTGTGGAATGTGTGTCAGTTAGGGTGTGGAAAGTCCC
CAGGCTCCCCAGCAGGCAGAAGTATGCAAAGCATGCATCTCAATTAGTCAGCAACCAGGTGTGGAAAGTC
CCCAGGCTCCCCAGCAGGCAGAAGTATGCAAAGCATGCATCTCAATTAGTCAGCAACCATAGTCCCGCCC
CTAACTCCGCCCATCCCGCCCCTAACTCCGCCCAGTTCCGCCCATTCTCCGCCCCATGGCTGACTAATTT
TTTTTATTTATGCAGAGGCCGAGGCCGCCTCTGCCTCTGAGCTATTCCAGAAGTAGTGAGGAGGCTTTTT
TGGAGGCCTAGGCTTTTGCAAAAAGCTCCCGGGAGCTTGTATATCCATTTTCGGATCTGATCAAGAGACA
GGATGAGGATCGTTTCGCATGATTGAACAAGATGGATTGCACGCAGGTTCTCCGGCCGCTTGGGTGGAGA
GGCTATTCGGCTATGACTGGGCACAACAGACAATCGGCTGCTCTGATGCCGCCGTGTTCCGGCTGTCAGC
GCAGGGGCGCCCGGTTCTTTTTGTCAAGACCGACCTGTCCGGTGCCCTGAATGAACTGCAGGACGAGGCA
GCGCGGCTATCGTGGCTGGCCACGACGGGCGTTCCTTGCGCAGCTGTGCTCGACGTTGTCACTGAAGCGG
GAAGGGACTGGCTGCTATTGGGCGAAGTGCCGGGGCAGGATCTCCTGTCATCTCACCTTGCTCCTGCCGA
GAAAGTATCCATCATGGCTGATGCAATGCGGCGGCTGCATACGCTTGATCCGGCTACCTGCCCATTCGAC
CACCAAGCGAAACATCGCATCGAGCGAGCACGTACTCGGATGGAAGCCGGTCTTGTCGATCAGGATGATC
TGGACGAAGAGCATCAGGGGCTCGCGCCAGCCGAACTGTTCGCCAGGCTCAAGGCGCGCATGCCCGACGG
CGAGGATCTCGTCGTGACCCATGGCGATGCCTGCTTGCCGAATATCATGGTGGAAAATGGCCGCTTTTCT
GGATTCATCGACTGTGGCCGGCTGGGTGTGGCGGACCGCTATCAGGACATAGCGTTGGCTACCCGTGATA
TTGCTGAAGAGCTTGGCGGCGAATGGGCTGACCGCTTCCTCGTGCTTTACGGTATCGCCGCTCCCGATTC
GCAGCGCATCGCCTTCTATCGCCTTCTTGACGAGTTCTTCTGAGCGGGACTCTGGGGTTCGCGAAATGAC
CGACCAAGCGACGCCCAACCTGCCATCACGAGATTTCGATTCCACCGCCGCCTTCTATGAAAGGTTGGGC
TTCGGAATCGTTTTCCGGGACGCCGGCTGGATGATCCTCCAGCGCGGGGATCTCATGCTGGAGTTCTTCG
CCCACCCCAACTTGTTTATTGCAGCTTATAATGGTTACAAATAAAGCAATAGCATCACAAATTTCACAAA
TAAAGCATTTTTTTCACTGCATTCTAGTTGTGGTTTGTCCAAACTCATCAATGTATCTTATCATGTCTGT
ATACCGTCGACCTCTAGCTAGAGCTTGGCGTAATCATGGTCATAGCTGTTTCCTGTGTGAAATTGTTATC
CGCTCACAATTCCACACAACATACGAGCCGGAAGCATAAAGTGTAAAGCCTGGGGTGCCTAATGAGTGAG
CTAACTCACATTAATTGCGTTGCGCTCACTGCCCGCTTTCCAGTCGGGAAACCTGTCGTGCCAGCTGCAT
TAATGAATCGGCCAACGCGCGGGGAGAGGCGGTTTGCGTATTGGGCGCTCTTCCGCTTCCTCGCTCACTG
ACTCGCTGCGCTCGGTCGTTCGGCTGCGGCGAGCGGTATCAGCTCACTCAAAGGCGGTAATACGGTTATC
CACAGAATCAGGGGATAACGCAGGAAAGAACATGTGAGCAAAAGGCCAGCAAAAGGCCAGGAACCGTAAA
AAGGCCGCGTTGCTGGCGTTTTTCCATAGGCTCCGCCCCCCTGACGAGCATCACAAAAATCGACGCTCAA
GTCAGAGGTGGCGAAACCCGACAGGACTATAAAGATACCAGGCGTTTCCCCCTGGAAGCTCCCTCGTGCG
CTCTCCTGTTCCGACCCTGCCGCTTACCGGATACCTGTCCGCCTTTCTCCCTTCGGGAAGCGTGGCGCTT
TCTCATAGCTCACGCTGTAGGTATCTCAGTTCGGTGTAGGTCGTTCGCTCCAAGCTGGGCTGTGTGCACG
AACCCCCCGTTCAGCCCGACCGCTGCGCCTTATCCGGTAACTATCGTCTTGAGTCCAACCCGGTAAGACA
CGACTTATCGCCACTGGCAGCAGCCACTGGTAACAGGATTAGCAGAGCGAGGTATGTAGGCGGTGCTACA
GAGTTCTTGAAGTGGTGGCCTAACTACGGCTACACTAGAAGAACAGTATTTGGTATCTGCGCTCTGCTGA
AGCCAGTTACCTTCGGAAAAAGAGTTGGTAGCTCTTGATCCGGCAAACAAACCACCGCTGGTAGCGGTGG
TTTTTTTGTTTGCAAGCAGCAGATTACGCGCAGAAAAAAAGGATCTCAAGAAGATCCTTTGATCTTTTCT
ACGGGGTCTGACGCTCAGTGGAACGAAAACTCACGTTAAGGGATTTTGGTCATGAGATTATCAAAAAGGA
TCTTCACCTAGATCCTTTTAAATTAAAAATGAAGTTTTAAATCAATCTAAAGTATATATGAGTAAACTTG
GTCTGACAGTTACCAATGCTTAATCAGTGAGGCACCTATCTCAGCGATCTGTCTATTTCGTTCATCCATA
GTTGCCTGACTCCCCGTCGTGTAGATAACTACGATACGGGAGGGCTTACCATCTGGCCCCAGTGCTGCAA
TGATACCGCGAGACCCACGCTCACCGGCTCCAGATTTATCAGCAATAAACCAGCCAGCCGGAAGGGCCGA
GCGCAGAAGTGGTCCTGCAACTTTATCCGCCTCCATCCAGTCTATTAATTGTTGCCGGGAAGCTAGAGTA
AGTAGTTCGCCAGTTAATAGTTTGCGCAACGTTGTTGCCATTGCTACAGGCATCGTGGTGTCACGCTCGT
CGTTTGGTATGGCTTCATTCAGCTCCGGTTCCCAACGATCAAGGCGAGTTACATGATCCCCCATGTTGTG
CAAAAAAGCGGTTAGCTCCTTCGGTCCTCCGATCGTTGTCAGAAGTAAGTTGGCCGCAGTGTTATCACTC
ATGGTTATGGCAGCACTGCATAATTCTCTTACTGTCATGCCATCCGTAAGATGCTTTTCTGTGACTGGTG
AGTACTCAACCAAGTCATTCTGAGAATAGTGTATGCGGCGACCGAGTTGCTCTTGCCCGGCGTCAATACG
GGATAATACCGCGCCACATAGCAGAACTTTAAAAGTGCTCATCATTGGAAAACGTTCTTCGGGGCGAAAA
CTCTCAAGGATCTTACCGCTGTTGAGATCCAGTTCGATGTAACCCACTCGTGCACCCAACTGATCTTCAG
CATCTTTTACTTTCACCAGCGTTTCTGGGTGAGCAAAAACAGGAAGGCAAAATGCCGCAAAAAAGGGAAT
AAGGGCGACACGGAAATGTTGAATACTCATACTCTTCCTTTTTCAATATTATTGAAGCATTTATCAGGGT
TATTGTCTCATGAGCGGATACATATTTGAATGTATTTAGAAAAATAAACAAATAGGGGTTCCGCGCACAT
TTCCCCGAAAAGTGCCACCTGACGTCGACGGATCGGGAGATCTCCCGATCCCCTATGGTGCACTCTCAGT
ACAATCTGCTCTGATGCCGCATAGTTAAGCCAGTATCTGCTCCCTGCTTGTGTGTTGGAGGTCGCTGAGT
AGTGCGCGAGCAAAATTTAAGCTACAACAAGGCAAGGCTTGACCGACAATTGCATGAAGAATCTGCTTAG
GGTTAGGCGTTTTGCGCTGCTTCGCGATGTACGGGCCAGATATACGCGTT
Features (pLannotate 1.2.2; 23 found; start..end, strand, type, name):
      1..380     +  enhancer       CMV enhancer: human cytomegalovirus immediate early enhancer
    381..584     +  promoter       CMV promoter: human cytomegalovirus (CMV) immediate early promoter
    580..613     +  LTR            5' LTR (truncated) (fragment): truncated 5' long terminal repeat (LTR) from HIV-1
    629..647     +  promoter       T7 promoter: promoter for bacteriophage T7 RNA polymerase
    677..701     +  protein_bind   attB1: mutant version of attB; recombination site for the Gateway® BP reaction BP Clonase™
    710..2437    +  CDS            POLG_HCVGL (fragment): Experimental evidence at protein level: Swiss-Prot protein existence level 1. [Protease NS2]: Cysteine protease required for the proteolytic auto-cleavage between the non-structural proteins NS2 and NS3 (By similarity). The N-terminus of NS3 is required for the function of NS2 protease (active region NS2-3) (By similarity). Promotes the initiation of viral particle assembly by mediating the interaction between structural and non-structural proteins (By similarity). From Hepatitis C virus (isolate Glasgow) (HCV).
   2442..2466    -  protein_bind   attB2: mutant version of attB; recombination site for the Gateway® BP reaction BP Clonase™
   2492..2533    +  CDS            V5 tag: epitope tag from simian virus 5
   2617..2665    +  polyA_signal   HSV TK poly(A) signal: herpes simplex virus thymidine kinase polyadenylation signal (Cole and Stacy, 1985)
   2756..2772    -  polyA_signal   bGH poly(A) signal (fragment): bovine growth hormone polyadenylation signal
   2867..3295    +  rep_origin     f1 ori (sequence partly withheld): f1 bacteriophage origin of replication; arrow indicates direction of (+) strand synthesis
   3309..3638    +  promoter       SV40 promoter: SV40 enhancer and early promoter
   3705..4496    +  CDS            neo: KKA2_KLEPN - Also known as kan, nptII. Experimental evidence at protein level: Swiss-Prot protein existence level 1. Resistance to kanamycin, neomycin, paromomycin, ribostamycin, butirosin and gentamicin B. From Klebsiella pneumoniae.
   4522..4680    +  CDS            ble (fragment): BLE_KLEPN - Experimental evidence at protein level: Swiss-Prot protein existence level 1. Binding protein with a strong affinity to the bleomycin family of antibiotics. Binds to CL990; an antimitotic-antibiotic compound. From Klebsiella pneumoniae.
   4675..4796    +  polyA_signal   SV40 poly(A) signal: SV40 polyadenylation signal
   4869..4885    -  protein_bind   lac operator: The lac repressor binds to the lac operator to inhibit transcription in E. coli. This inhibition can be relieved by adding lactose or isopropyl-β-D-thiogalactopyranoside (IPTG). lac repressor encoded by lacI
   4893..4923    -  promoter       lac promoter: promoter for the E. coli lac operon
   4938..4959    -  protein_bind   CAP binding site: CAP binding activates transcription in the presence of cAMP. E. coli catabolite activator protein
   4972..5064    -  CDS            lacI (fragment): lac repressor; lacI; The lac repressor binds to the lac operator to inhibit transcription in E. coli. This inhibition can be relieved by adding lactose or isopropyl-β-D-thiogalactopyranoside (IPTG).
   5247..5835    -  rep_origin     ori: high-copy-number ColE1/pMB1/pBR322/pUC origin of replication
   6006..6866    -  CDS            AmpR: β-lactamase; bla; confers resistance to ampicillin, carbenicillin, and related antibiotics
   6867..6971    -  promoter       AmpR promoter: bla
   7030..7082    -  misc_feature   bom (fragment): basis of mobility region from pBR322
