[The description below was written by a language model from this plasmid's Addgene catalogue record and pLannotate feature annotations shown in this document.]
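Description:
1a154 (H77) is a mammalian expression plasmid encoding the hepatitis C virus envelope glycoproteins E1 and E2, built by Gateway cloning into the Invitrogen pcDNA3.2/V5/Dest backbone. In the sequenced record, the CMV immediate-early enhancer and promoter sit upstream of a T7 promoter and an attB1 site. A polyprotein-derived open reading frame of roughly 1.7 kb follows and ends just before attB2. The automated annotation matches this ORF to an HCV polyprotein fragment and attaches a generic NS2-related description, but its size and position fit the catalogued E1E2 insert. A V5 epitope tag coding segment and the HSV TK polyadenylation signal lie downstream of attB2. The record does not say whether the insert reads through into the V5 tag or stops at its own stop codon.

The plasmid is propagated in E. coli using a high-copy ColE1/pUC-type origin and ampicillin resistance (AmpR with its bla promoter), and an f1 origin is also present. For selection in mammalian cells, an SV40 early promoter drives the neomycin resistance gene, terminated by an SV40 poly(A) signal, allowing G418 selection. Several short hits, including the HIV-1 LTR, bGH poly(A), ble, lacI and bom fragments, look like backbone remnants or annotation artefacts rather than functional parts.

The catalogue gives a total size of 9,416 bp, whereas the sequenced record is 7,236 nt. The larger figure appears to add the insert to the empty destination vector without subtracting the Gateway cassette that recombination removes. The construct belongs to an antigenically diverse panel of HCV E1E2 clones assembled for HCV vaccine development.
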