Addgene plasmid #177689: 1a154 (H77)
Purpose: HCV E1E2 expression plasmid
Depositing lab: Justin Bailey. Publication: An Antigenically Diverse, Representative Panel of Envelope Glycoproteins for Hepatitis C Virus Vaccine Development. Salas JH, Urbanowicz RA, Guest JD, Frumento N, Figueroa A, Clark KE, Keck Z, Cowton VM, Cole SJ, Patel AH, Fuerst TR, Drummer HE, Major M, Tarr AW, Ball JK, Law M, Pierce BG, Foung SKH, Bailey JR. Gastroenterology. 2022 Feb;162(2):562-574. doi: 10.1053/j.gastro.2021.10.005. Epub 2021 Oct 13. PubMed 34655573.
Backbone
  Vector backbone: pcDNA3.2/V5/Dest
  Backbone manufacturer: Invitrogen
  Backbone size w/o insert (bp): 7711
  Total vector size (bp): 9416
  Vector type: Mammalian Expression
  Selectable markers: Neomycin (select with G418)
Growth in bacteria
  Bacterial resistance: Ampicillin, 100 μg/mL
  Growth temperature: 37°C
  Growth strain: DH5alpha
  Copy number: Unknown
Gene/Insert
  Gene/Insert name: HCV E1E2
  Species: Hepatitis C virus
  Insert size (bp): 1705
  GenBank ID: KJ187983
  Promoter: CMV
  Cloning method: Gateway Cloning
  Sequencing primers: 5′ na; 3′ na
Terms and licenses: Academic/Nonprofit Terms; Industry Terms: Not Available to Industry
How to cite: 1a154 (H77) was a gift from Justin Bailey (Addgene plasmid # 177689 ; http://n2t.net/addgene:177689 ; RRID:Addgene_177689)
