>Addgene plasmid #177689 | 1a154 (H77) | depositor partial sequence | sequence record 344785 | 1a154 (H77) sequence 1705 bps
TCTGGCCCTGCTCTCTTGCCTGACTGTGCCCGCTTCAGCCTACCAAGTGCGCAATTCCTCGGGGCTTTAC
CATGTCACCAATGATTGCCCTAACTCGAGTATTGTGTACGAGGCGGCCGATGCCATCCTGCACACTCCGG
GGTGTGTCCCTTGCGTTCGCGAGGGTAACGCCTCGAGGTGTTGGGTGGCGGTGACCCCCACGGTGGCCAC
CAGGGACGGCAAACTCCCCACAACGCAGCTCCGACGTCATATCGATCTGCTTGTCGGGAGCGCCACCCTC
TGCTCGGCCCTCTACGTGGGGGACCTGTGCGGGTCTGTCTTTCTTGTTGGTCAACTGTTTACCTTCTCTC
CCAGGCGCCACTGGACGACACAAGACTGCAATTGTTCTATCTATCCTGGCCATATAACGGGTCATCGCAT
GGCATGGGATATGATGATGAACTGGTCCCCTACGGCAGCGTTGGTGGTAGCTCAGCTGCTCCGGATCCCA
CAAGCCATCATGGACATGATCGCTGGTGCTCACTGGGGAGTCCTGGCGGGCATAGCGTATTTCTCCATGG
TGGGGAACTGGGCGAAGGTCCTGGTAGTGCTGCTGCTATTTGCCGGCGTCGACGCGGAAACCCACGTCAC
CGGGGGAAATGCCGGCCGCACCACGGCTGGGCTTGTTGGTCTCCTTACACCAGGCGCCAAGCAGAACATC
CAACTGATCAACACCAACGGCAGTTGGCACATCAATAGCACGGCCTTGAACTGCAATGAAAGCCTTAACA
CCGGCTGGTTAGCAGGGCTCTTCTATCAGCACAAATTCAACTCTTCAGGCTGTCCTGAGAGGTTGGCCAG
CTGCCGACGCCTTACCGATTTTGCCCAGGGCTGGGGTCCTATCAGTTATGCCAACGGAAGCGGCCTCGAC
GAACGCCCCTACTGCTGGCACTACCCTCCAAGACCTTGTGGCATTGTGCCCGCAAAGAGCGTGTGTGGCC
CGGTATATTGCTTCACTCCCAGCCCCGTGGTGGTGGGAACGACCGACAGGTCGGGCGCGCCTACCTACAG
CTGGGGTGCAAATGATACGGATGTCTTCGTCCTTAACAACACCAGGCCACCGCTGGGCAATTGGTTCGGT
TGTACCTGGATGAACTCAACTGGATTCACCAAAGTGTGCGGAGCGCCCCCTTGTGTCATCGGAGGGGTGG
GCAACAACACCTTGCTCTGCCCCACTGATTGTTTCCGCAAGCATCCGGAAGCCACATACTCTCGGTGCGG
CTCCGGTCCCTGGATTACACCCAGGTGCATGGTCAACTACCCGTATAGGCTTTGGCACTATCCTTGTACC
ATCAATTACACCATATTCAAAGTCAGGATGTACGTGGGAGGGGTCGAGCACAGGCTGGAAGCGGCCTGCA
ACTGGACGCGGGGCGAACGCTGTGATCTGGAAGACAGGGACAGGTCCGAGCTCAGCCCATTGCTGCTGTC
CACCACGCAGTGGCAGGTCCTTCCGTGTTCTTTCACGACCCTGCCAGCCTTGTCCACCGGCCTCATCCAC
CTCCACCAGAACATTGTGGACGTGCAGTACTTGTACGGGGTAGGGTCAAGCATCGCGTCCTGGGCCATTA
AGTGGGAGTACGTCGTTCTCCTGTTCCTCCTGCTTGCAGACGCGCGCGTCTGCTCCTGCTTGTGGATGAT
GTTACTCATATCCCAAGCGGAGGCG
